>Addgene plasmid #118870 | pOCC16 | depositor full sequence | sequence record 224660 | Full Sequence
AGCTGCCACCATTTTGTTCGCCCAGGACTCTAGCTATAGTTCTAGTGGTTGGCTACGTATACTCCGGAAT
ATTAATAGATCATGGAGATAATTAAAATGATAACCATCTCGCAAATAAATAAGTATTTTACTGTTTTCGT
AACAGTTTTGTAATAAAAAAACCTATAAATATTCCGGATTATTCATACCGTCCCACCATCGGGCGCGGAT
CGCCACCATGGGCAGCAGCCATCACCATCACCATCACAGCAGCGGCAGACTGGAAGTTCTGTTCCAGGGG
CCGGCGGCCGCAAGCGCTATGGCCACAACCTGTTACATTGCACAAGATAAAAATATATCATCACGAACAG
TAAAACTGTCTGCTTACATAAACAGTAATACAAGGGGTGTTATGCAGTTTAAGGTTTACACCTATAAAAG
AGAGAGCCGTTATCGTCTGTTTGTGGATGTACAGAGTGATATTATTGACACGCCCGGGCGACGGATGGTG
ATCCCCCTGGCCAGTGCCCGTCTGCTGTCAGATAAAGTCTCCCGTGAACTTTACCCGGTGGTGCATATCG
GGGATGAAAGCTGGCGCATGATGACCACCGATATGGCCAGTGTGCCGGTCTCCGTTATCGGGGAAGAAGT
GGCTGATCTCAGCCACCGCGAAAATGACATCAAAAACGCCATTAACCTGATGTTCTGGGGAATATAAATG
TCAGGCTCCCTTATACACAGCCAGTGGCGCGCCGGGATCCGCTGGCTCCGCTGCTGGTTCTGGCATGGTG
AGCAAGGGCGAGGAGCTGTTCACCGGGGTGGTGCCCATCCTGGTCGAGCTGGACGGCGACGTAAACGGCC
ACAAGTTCAGCGTGTCCGGCGAGGGCGAGGGCGATGCCACCTACGGCAAGCTGACCCTGAAGTTCATCTG
CACCACCGGCAAGCTGCCCGTGCCCTGGCCCACCCTCGTGACCACCCTGACCTACGGCGTGCAGTGCTTC
AGCCGCTACCCCGACCACATGAAGCAGCACGACTTCTTCAAGTCCGCCATGCCCGAAGGCTACGTCCAGG
AGCGCACCATCTTCTTCAAGGACGACGGCAACTACAAGACCCGCGCCGAGGTGAAGTTCGAGGGCGACAC
CCTGGTGAACCGCATCGAGCTGAAGGGCATCGACTTCAAGGAGGACGGCAACATCCTGGGGCACAAGCTG
GAGTACAACTACAACAGCCACAACGTCTATATCATGGCCGACAAGCAGAAGAACGGCATCAAGGTGAACT
TCAAGATCCGCCACAACATCGAGGACGGCAGCGTGCAGCTCGCCGACCACTACCAGCAGAACACCCCCAT
CGGCGACGGCCCCGTGCTGCTGCCCGACAACCACTACCTGAGCACCCAGTCCGCCCTGAGCAAAGACCCC
AACGAGAAGCGCGATCACATGGTCCTGCTGGAGTTCGTGACCGCCGCCGGGATCACTCTCGGCATGGACG
AGCTGTACAAGTAATAGAAGCTTGTCGAGAAGTACTAGAGGATCATAATCAGCCATACCACATTTGTAGA
GGTTTTACTTGCTTTAAAAAACCTCCCACACCTCCCCCTGAACCTGAAACATAAAATGAATGCAATTGTT
GTTGTTAACTTGTTTATTGCAGCTTATAATGGTTACAAATAAAGCAATAGCATCACAAATTTCACAAATA
AAGCATTTTTTTCACTGCATTCTAGTTGTGGTTTGTCCAAACTCATCAATGTATCTTATCATGTCTGGAT
CTGATCACTGCTTGAGCCTAGGAGATCCGAACCAGATAAGTGAAAGCCTGCATCCGCAGATCTTAATTAA
TAAAACACGATACATTGTTATTAGTACATTTATTAAGCGCTAGATTCTGTGCGTTGTTGATTTACAGACA
ATTGTTGTACGTATTTTAATAATTCATTAAATTTATAATCTTTAGGGTGGTATGTTAGAGCGAAAATCAA
ATGATTTTCAGCGTCTTTATATCTGAATTTAAATATTAAATCCTCAATAGATTTGTAAAATAGGTTTCGA
TTAGTTTCAAACAAGGGTTGTTTTTCCGAACCGATGGCTGGACTATCTAATGGATTTTCGCTCAACGCCA
CAAAACTTGCCAAATCTTGTAGCAGCAATCTAGCTTTGTCGATATTCGTTTGTGTTTTGTTTTGTAATAA
AGGTTCGACGTCGTTCAAAATATTATGCGCTTTTGTATTTCTTTCATCACTGTCGTTAGTGTACAATTGA
CTCGACGTAAACACGTTAAATAACGCTTGGACATATTTAACATCGGGCGTGTTAGCTTTATTAGGCCGAT
TATCGTCGTCGTCCCAACCCTCGTCGTTAGAAGTTGCTTCCGAAGACGATTTTGCCATAGCCACACGACG
CCTATTAATTGTGTCGGCTAACACGTCCGCGATCAAATTTGTAGTTGAGCTTTTTGGGCCTCATGGGCCT
TCCGCTCACTGCCCGCTTTCCAGTCGGGAAACCTGTCGTGCCAGCTGCATTAACATGGTCATAGCTGTTT
CCTTGCGTATTGGGCGCTCTCCGCTTCCTCGCTCACTGACTCGCTGCGCTCGGTCGTTCGGGTAAAGCCT
GGGGTGCCTAATGAGCAAAAGGCCAGCAAAAGGCCAGGAACCGTAAAAAGGCCGCGTTGCTGGCGTTTTT
CCATAGGCTCCGCCCCCCTGACGAGCATCACAAAAATCGACGCTCAAGTCAGAGGTGGCGAAACCCGACA
GGACTATAAAGATACCAGGCGTTTCCCCCTGGAAGCTCCCTCGTGCGCTCTCCTGTTCCGACCCTGCCGC
TTACCGGATACCTGTCCGCCTTTCTCCCTTCGGGAAGCGTGGCGCTTTCTCATAGCTCACGCTGTAGGTA
TCTCAGTTCGGTGTAGGTCGTTCGCTCCAAGCTGGGCTGTGTGCACGAACCCCCCGTTCAGCCCGACCGC
TGCGCCTTATCCGGTAACTATCGTCTTGAGTCCAACCCGGTAAGACACGACTTATCGCCACTGGCAGCAG
CCACTGGTAACAGGATTAGCAGAGCGAGGTATGTAGGCGGTGCTACAGAGTTCTTGAAGTGGTGGCCTAA
CTACGGCTACACTAGAAGAACAGTATTTGGTATCTGCGCTCTGCTGAAGCCAGTTACCTTCGGAAAAAGA
GTTGGTAGCTCTTGATCCGGCAAACAAACCACCGCTGGTAGCGGTGGTTTTTTTGTTTGCAAGCAGCAGA
TTACGCGCAGAAAAAAAGGATCTCAAGAAGATCCTTTGATCTTTTCTACGGGGTCTGACGCTCAGTGGAA
CGAAAACTCACGTTAAGGGATTTTGGTCATGAGATTATCAAAAAGGATCTTCACCTAGATCCTTTTAAAT
TAAAAATGAAGTTTTAAATCAATCTAAAGTATATATGAGTAAACTTGGTCTGACAGTTACCAATGCTTAA
TCAGTGAGGCACCTATCTCAGCGATCTGTCTATTTCGTTCATCCATAGTTGCCTGACTCCCCGTCGTGTA
GATAACTACGATACGGGAGGGCTTACCATCTGGCCCCAGTGCTGCAATGATACCGCGAGACCCACGCTCA
CCGGCTCCAGATTTATCAGCAATAAACCAGCCAGCCGGAAGGGCCGAGCGCAGAAGTGGTCCTGCAACTT
TATCCGCCTCCATCCAGTCTATTAATTGTTGCCGGGAAGCTAGAGTAAGTAGTTCGCCAGTTAATAGTTT
GCGCAACGTTGTTGCCATTGCTGCAGGCATCGTGGTGTCACGCTCGTCGTTTGGTATGGCTTCATTCAGC
TCCGGTTCCCAACGATCAAGGCGAGTTACATGATCCCCCATGTTGTGCAAAAAAGCGGTTAGCTCCTTCG
GTCCTCCGATCGTTGTCAGAAGTAAGTTGGCCGCAGTGTTATCACTCATGGTTATGGCAGCACTGCATAA
TTCTCTTACTGTCATGCCATCCGTAAGATGCTTTTCTGTGACTGGTGAGTACTCAACCAAGTCATTCTGA
GAATAGTGTATGCGGCGACCGAGTTGCTCTTGCCCGGCGTCAACACGGGATAATACCGCGCCACATAGCA
GAACTTTAAAAGTGCTCATCATTGGAAAACGTTCTTCGGGGCGAAAACTCTCAAGGATCTTACCGCTGTT
GAGATCCAGTTCGATGTAACCCACTCGTGCACCCAACTGATCTTCAGCATCTTTTACTTTCACCAGCGTT
TCTGGGTGAGCAAAAACAGGAAGGCAAAATGCCGCAAAAAAGGGAATAAGGGCGACACGGAAATGTTGAA
TACTCATTACTCTTCCTTTTTCAATATTATTGAAGCATTTATCAGGGTTATTGTCTCATGAGCGGATACA
TATTTGAATGTATTTAGAAAAATAAACAAATAGGGGTTCCGCGCACATTTCCCCGAAAAGTGCCACCTAA
ATTGTAAGCGTTAATATTTTGTTAAAATTCGCGTTAAATTTTTGTTAAATCAGCTCATTTTTTAACCAAT
AGGCCGAAATCGGCAAAATCCCTTATAAATCAAAAGAATAGACCGAGATAGGGTTGAGTGGCCGCTACAG
GGCGCTCCCATTCGCCATTCAGGCTGCGCAACTGTTGGGAAGGGCGTTTCGGTGCGGGCCTCTTCGCTAT
TACGCCAGCTGGCGAAAGGGGGATGTGCTGCAAGGCGATTAAGTTGGGTAACGCCAGGGTTTTCCCAGTC
ACGACGTTGTAAAACGACGGCCAGTGAGCGCGACGTAATACGACTCACTATAGGGCGAATTGGCGGAAGG
CCGTCAAGGCCGTGACGTTAAAACTATTAAGCCATCCAATCGACCGTTAGTCGAATCAGGACCGCTGGTG
CGAGAAGCCGCGAAGTATGGCGAATGCATCGTATAACGTGTGGAGTCCGCTCATTAGAGCGTCATGTTTA
GACAAGAAAGCTACATATTTAATTGATCCCGATGATTTTATTGATAAATTGACCCTAACTCCATACACGG
TATTCTACAATGGCGGGGTTTTGGTCAAAATTTCCGGACTGCGATTGTACATGCTGTTAACGGCTCCGCC
CACTATTAATGAAATTAAAAATTCCAATTTTAAAAAACGCAGCAAGAGAAACATTTGTATGAAAGAATGC
GTAGAAGGAAAGAAAAATGTCGTGGACATGCTGAACAACAAGATTAATATGCCTCCGTGTATAAAAAAAA
TATTGAACGATTTGAAAGAAAACAATGTACCGCGCGGCGGTATGTACAGGAAGAGGTTTATACTAAACTG
TTACATTGCAAACGTGGTTTCGTGTGCCAAGTGTGAAAACCGATGTTTAATCAAGGCTCTGACGCATTTC
TACAACCACGACTCCAAGTGTGTGGGTGAAGTCATGCATCTTTTAATCAAATCCCAAGATGTGTATAAAC
CACCAAACTGCCAAAAAATGAAAACTGTGGACAAGCTCTGTCCGTTTGCTGGCAACTGCAAGGGTCTCAA
TCCTATTTGTAATTATTGAATAATAAAACAATTATAAATGCTAAATTTGTTTTTTATTAACGATACAAAC
CAAACGCAACAAGAACATTTGTAGTATTATCTATAATTGAAAACGCGTAGTTATAATCGCTGAGGTAATA
TTTAAAATCATTTTCAAATGATTCACAGTTAATTTGCGACAATATAATTTTATTTTCACATAAACTAGAC
GCCTTGTCGTCTTCTTCTTCGTATTCCTTCTCTTTTTCATTTTTCTCCTCATAAAAATTAACATAGTTAT
TATCGTATCCATATATGTATCTATCGTATAGAGTAAATTTTTTGTTGTCATAAATATATATGTCTTTTTT
AATGGGGTGTATAGTACCGCTGCGCATAGTTTTTCTGTAATTTACAACAGTGCTATTTTCTGGTAGTTCT
TCGGAGTGTGTTGCTTTAATTATTAAATTTATATAATCAATGAATTTGGGATCGTCGGTTTTGTACAATA
TGTTGCCGGCATAGTACGCAGCTTCTTCTAGTTCAATTACACCATTTTTTAGCAGCACCGGATTAACATA
ACTTTCCAAAATGTTGTACGAACCGTTAAACAAAAACAGTTCACCTCCCTTTTCTATACTATTGTCTGCG
AGCAGTTGTTTGTTGTTAAAAATAACAGCCATTGTAATGAGACGCACAAACTAATATCACA
Features (pLannotate 1.2.2; 17 found; start..end, strand, type, name):
     79..170     +  promoter       polyhedrin promoter: polh from Autographa californica; promoter for the baculovirus polyhedrin gene
    230..247     +  CDS            7xHis (fragment): 6xHis affinity tag
    392..694     +  CDS            ccdB: CCDB_ECOLI - Also known as G, letB, letD. Experimental evidence at protein level: Swiss-Prot protein existence level 1. Toxic component of a type II toxin-antitoxin (TA) system, functioning in plasmid maintainence. Responsible for the post- segregational killing (PSK) of plasmid-free cells, also referred to as a plasmid addiction system. Half-life of over 2 hours. Cell killing by CcdB is accompanied by filamentation, defects in chromosome and plasmid segregation, defects in cell division, formation of anucleate cells, decreased DNA synthesis and plasmid loss. Interferes with the activity of DN
    765..1484    +  CDS            EGFP: the original enhanced GFP (Yang et al., 1996) mammalian codon-optimized
   1511..1594    +  CDS            large T antigen (fragment): large T antigen from SV40 (simian virus 40)
   1617..1751    +  polyA_signal   SV40 poly(A) signal: SV40 polyadenylation signal
   1824..2196    +  3'UTR          polyhedrin 3' UTR: 3' UTR from the Autographa californica nucleopolyhedrovirus polyhedrin gene (Suzuki et al., 2006)
   2456..2503    -  CDS            lacI (fragment): lac repressor; lacI; The lac repressor binds to the lac operator to inhibit transcription in E. coli. This inhibition can be relieved by adding lactose or isopropyl-β-D-thiogalactopyranoside (IPTG).
   2540..2580    -  rep_origin     RSF ori (fragment): Plasmids containing the RSF 1030 origin of replication can be propagated in E. coli cells that contain additional plasmids with compatible origins.
   2658..3246    -  rep_origin     ori: high-copy-number ColE1/pMB1/pBR322/pUC origin of replication
   3417..4277    -  CDS            AmpR: β-lactamase; bla; confers resistance to ampicillin, carbenicillin, and related antibiotics
   4279..4383    -  promoter       AmpR promoter: bla
   4409..4540    -  rep_origin     M13 ori (fragment): M13 bacteriophage origin of replication; arrow indicates direction of (+) strand synthesis
   4561..4717    -  CDS            lacZα (fragment): LacZα fragment of β-galactosidase; lacZ fragment
   4726..4744    +  promoter       T7 promoter: promoter for bacteriophage T7 RNA polymerase
   4847..5476    +  CDS            LEF-2: LEF2_NPVAC - Experimental evidence at protein level: Swiss-Prot protein existence level 1. Plays an essential role in viral DNA replication. Does not seem to participate in the initiation step but is rather important for the amplification of DNA. Also required for expression from the vp39 and polh promoters. From Autographa californica nuclear polyhedrosis virus (AcMNPV).
   5517..6122    +  CDS            ORF603: baculovirus ORF603 protein
