>Addgene plasmid #118870 | pOCC16 | addgene full sequence | sequence record 232333 | Addgene NGS Result
ATTCCGGATTATTCATACCGTCCCACCATCGGGCGCGGATCGCCACCATGGGCAGCAGCCATCACCATCA
CCATCACAGCAGCGGCAGACTGGAAGTTCTGTTCCAGGGGCCGGCGGCCGCAAGCGCTATGGCCACAACC
TGTTACATTGCACAAGATAAAAATATATCATCACGAACAGTAAAACTGTCTGCTTACATAAACAGTAATA
CAAGGGGTGTTATGCAGTTTAAGGTTTACACCTATAAAAGAGAGAGCCGTTATCGTCTGTTTGTGGATGT
ACAGAGTGATATTATTGACACGCCCGGGCGACGGATGGTGATCCCCCTGGCCAGTGCCCGTCTGCTGTCA
GATAAAGTCTCCCGTGAACTTTACCCGGTGGTGCATATCGGGGATGAAAGCTGGCGCATGATGACCACCG
ATATGGCCAGTGTGCCGGTCTCCGTTATCGGGGAAGAAGTGGCTGATCTCAGCCACCGCGAAAATGACAT
CAAAAACGCCATTAACCTGATGTTCTGGGGAATATAAATGTCAGGCTCCCTTATACACAGCCAGTGGCGC
GCCGGGATCCGCTGGCTCCGCTGCTGGTTCTGGCATGGTGAGCAAGGGCGAGGAGCTGTTCACCGGGGTG
GTGCCCATCCTGGTCGAGCTGGACGGCGACGTAAACGGCCACAAGTTCAGCGTGTCCGGCGAGGGCGAGG
GCGATGCCACCTACGGCAAGCTGACCCTGAAGTTCATCTGCACCACCGGCAAGCTGCCCGTGCCCTGGCC
CACCCTCGTGACCACCCTGACCTACGGCGTGCAGTGCTTCAGCCGCTACCCCGACCACATGAAGCAGCAC
GACTTCTTCAAGTCCGCCATGCCCGAAGGCTACGTCCAGGAGCGCACCATCTTCTTCAAGGACGACGGCA
ACTACAAGACCCGCGCCGAGGTGAAGTTCGAGGGCGACACCCTGGTGAACCGCATCGAGCTGAAGGGCAT
CGACTTCAAGGAGGACGGCAACATCCTGGGGCACAAGCTGGAGTACAACTACAACAGCCACAACGTCTAT
ATCATGGCCGACAAGCAGAAGAACGGCATCAAGGTGAACTTCAAGATCCGCCACAACATCGAGGACGGCA
GCGTGCAGCTCGCCGACCACTACCAGCAGAACACCCCCATCGGCGACGGCCCCGTGCTGCTGCCCGACAA
CCACTACCTGAGCACCCAGTCCGCCCTGAGCAAAGACCCCAACGAGAAGCGCGATCACATGGTCCTGCTG
GAGTTCGTGACCGCCGCCGGGATCACTCTCGGCATGGACGAGCTGTACAAGTAATAGAAGCTTGTCGAGA
AGTACTAGAGGATCATAATCAGCCATACCACATTTGTAGAGGTTTTACTTGCTTTAAAAAACCTCCCACA
CCTCCCCCTGAACCTGAAACATAAAATGAATGCAATTGTTGTTGTTAACTTGTTTATTGCAGCTTATAAT
GGTTACAAATAAAGCAATAGCATCACAAATTTCACAAATAAAGCATTTTTTTCACTGCATTCTAGTTGTG
GTTTGTCCAAACTCATCAATGTATCTTATCATGTCTGGATCTGATCACTGCTTGAGCCTAGGAGATCCGA
ACCAGATAAGTGAAAGCCTGCATCCGCAGATCTTAATTAATAAAACACGATACATTGTTATTAGTACATT
TATTAAGCGCTAGATTCTGTGCGTTGTTGATTTACAGACAATTGTTGTACGTATTTTAATAATTCATTAA
ATTTATAATCTTTAGGGTGGTATGTTAGAGCGAAAATCAAATGATTTTCAGCGTCTTTATATCTGAATTT
AAATATTAAATCCTCAATAGATTTGTAAAATAGGTTTCGATTAGTTTCAAACAAGGGTTGTTTTTCCGAA
CCGATGGCTGGACTATCTAATGGATTTTCGCTCAACGCCACAAAACTTGCCAAATCTTGTAGCAGCAATC
TAGCTTTGTCGATATTCGTTTGTGTTTTGTTTTGTAATAAAGGTTCGACGTCGTTCAAAATATTATGCGC
TTTTGTATTTCTTTCATCACTGTCGTTAGTGTACAATTGACTCGACGTAAACACGTTAAATAACGCTTGG
ACATATTTAACATCGGGCGTGTTAGCTTTATTAGGCCGATTATCGTCGTCGTCCCAACCCTCGTCGTTAG
AAGTTGCTTCCGAAGACGATTTTGCCATAGCCACACGACGCCTATTAATTGTGTCGGCTAACACGTCCGC
GATCAAATTTGTAGTTGAGCTTTTTGGGCCTCATGGGCCTTCCGCTCACTGCCCGCTTTCCAGTCGGGAA
ACCTGTCGTGCCAGCTGCATTAACATGGTCATAGCTGTTTCCTTGCGTATTGGGCGCTCTCCGCTTCCTC
GCTCACTGACTCGCTGCGCTCGGTCGTTCGGGTAAAGCCTGGGGTGCCTAATGAGCAAAAGGCCAGCAAA
AGGCCAGGAACCGTAAAAAGGCCGCGTTGCTGGCGTTTTTCCATAGGCTCCGCCCCCCTGACGAGCATCA
CAAAAATCGACGCTCAAGTCAGAGGTGGCGAAACCCGACAGGACTATAAAGATACCAGGCGTTTCCCCCT
GGAAGCTCCCTCGTGCGCTCTCCTGTTCCGACCCTGCCGCTTACCGGATACCTGTCCGCCTTTCTCCCTT
CGGGAAGCGTGGCGCTTTCTCATAGCTCACGCTGTAGGTATCTCAGTTCGGTGTAGGTCGTTCGCTCCAA
GCTGGGCTGTGTGCACGAACCCCCCGTTCAGCCCGACCGCTGCGCCTTATCCGGTAACTATCGTCTTGAG
TCCAACCCGGTAAGACACGACTTATCGCCACTGGCAGCAGCCACTGGTAACAGGATTAGCAGAGCGAGGT
ATGTAGGCGGTGCTACAGAGTTCTTGAAGTGGTGGCCTAACTACGGCTACACTAGAAGAACAGTATTTGG
TATCTGCGCTCTGCTGAAGCCAGTTACCTTCGGAAAAAGAGTTGGTAGCTCTTGATCCGGCAAACAAACC
ACCGCTGGTAGCGGTGGTTTTTTTGTTTGCAAGCAGCAGATTACGCGCAGAAAAAAAGGATCTCAAGAAG
ATCCTTTGATCTTTTCTACGGGGTCTGACGCTCAGTGGAACGAAAACTCACGTTAAGGGATTTTGGTCAT
GAGATTATCAAAAAGGATCTTCACCTAGATCCTTTTAAATTAAAAATGAAGTTTTAAATCAATCTAAAGT
ATATATGAGTAAACTTGGTCTGACAGTTACCAATGCTTAATCAGTGAGGCACCTATCTCAGCGATCTGTC
TATTTCGTTCATCCATAGTTGCCTGACTCCCCGTCGTGTAGATAACTACGATACGGGAGGGCTTACCATC
TGGCCCCAGTGCTGCAATGATACCGCGAGAACCACGCTCACCGGCTCCAGATTTATCAGCAATAAACCAG
CCAGCCGGAAGGGCCGAGCGCAGAAGTGGTCCTGCAACTTTATCCGCCTCCATCCAGTCTATTAATTGTT
GCCGGGAAGCTAGAGTAAGTAGTTCGCCAGTTAATAGTTTGCGCAACGTTGTTGCCATTGCTACAGGCAT
CGTGGTGTCACGCTCGTCGTTTGGTATGGCTTCATTCAGCTCCGGTTCCCAACGATCAAGGCGAGTTACA
TGATCCCCCATGTTGTGCAAAAAAGCGGTTAGCTCCTTCGGTCCTCCGATCGTTGTCAGAAGTAAGTTGG
CCGCAGTGTTATCACTCATGGTTATGGCAGCACTGCATAATTCTCTTACTGTCATGCCATCCGTAAGATG
CTTTTCTGTGACTGGTGAGTACTCAACCAAGTCATTCTGAGAATAGTGTATGCGGCGACCGAGTTGCTCT
TGCCCGGCGTCAATACGGGATAATACCGCGCCACATAGCAGAACTTTAAAAGTGCTCATCATTGGAAAAC
GTTCTTCGGGGCGAAAACTCTCAAGGATCTTACCGCTGTTGAGATCCAGTTCGATGTAACCCACTCGTGC
ACCCAACTGATCTTCAGCATCTTTTACTTTCACCAGCGTTTCTGGGTGAGCAAAAACAGGAAGGCAAAAT
GCCGCAAAAAAGGGAATAAGGGCGACACGGAAATGTTGAATACTCATACTCTTCCTTTTTCAATATTATT
GAAGCATTTATCAGGGTTATTGTCTCATGAGCGGATACATATTTGAATGTATTTAGAAAAATAAACAAAT
AGGGGTTCCGCGCACATTTCCCCGAAAAGTGCCACCTAAATTGTAAGCGTTAATATTTTGTTAAAATTCG
CGTTAAATTTTTGTTAAATCAGCTCATTTTTTAACCAATAGGCCGAAATCGGCAAAATCCCTTATAAATC
AAAAGAATAGACCGAGATAGGGTTGAGTGGCCGCTACAGGGCGCTCCCATTCGCCATTCAGGCTGCGCAA
CTGTTGGGAAGGGCGTTTCGGTGCGGGCCTCTTCGCTATTACGCCAGCTGGCGAAAGGGGGATGTGCTGC
AAGGCGATTAAGTTGGGTAACGCCAGGGTTTTCCCAGTCACGACGTTGTAAAACGACGGCCAGTGAGCGC
GACGTAATACGACTCACTATAGGGCGAATTGGCGGAAGGCCGTCAAGGCCGTGACGTTAAAACTATTAAG
CCATCCAATCGACCGTTAGTCGAATCAGGACCGCTGGTGCGAGAAGCCGCGAAGTATGGCGAATGCATCG
TATAACGTGTGGAGTCCGCTCATTAGAGCGTCATGTTTAGACAAGAAAGCTACATATTTAATTGATCCCG
ATGATTTTATTGATAAATTGACCCTAACTCCATACACGGTATTCTACAATGGCGGGGTTTTGGTCAAAAT
TTCCGGACTGCGATTGTACATGCTGTTAACGGCTCCGCCCACTATTAATGAAATTAAAAATTCCAATTTT
AAAAAACGCAGCAAGAGAAACATTTGTATGAAAGAATGCGTAGAAGGAAAGAAAAATGTCGTGGACATGC
TGAACAACAAGATTAATATGCCTCCGTGTATAAAAAAAATATTGAACGATTTGAAAGAAAACAATGTACC
GCGCGGCGGTATGTACAGGAAGAGGTTTATACTAAACTGTTACATTGCAAACGTGGTTTCGTGTGCCAAG
TGTGAAAACCGATGTTTAATCAAGGCTCTGACGCATTTCTACAACCACGACTCCAAGTGTGTGGGTGAAG
TCATGCATCTTTTAATCAAATCCCAAGATGTGTATAAACCACCAAACTGCCAAAAAATGAAAACTGTGGA
CAAGCTCTGTCCGTTTGCTGGCAACTGCAAGGGTCTCAATCCTATTTGTAATTATTGAATAATAAAACAA
TTATAAATGCTAAATTTGTTTTTTATTAACGATACAAACCAAACGCAACAAGAACATTTGTAGTATTATC
TATAATTGAAAACGCGTAGTTATAATCGCTGAGGTAATATTTAAAATCATTTTCAAATGATTCACAGTTA
ATTTGCGACAATATAATTTTATTTTCACATAAACTAGACGCCTTGTCGTCTTCTTCTTCGTATTCCTTCT
CTTTTTCATTTTTCTCCTCATAAAAATTAACATAGTTATTATCGTATCCATATATGTATCTATCGTATAG
AGTAAATTTTTTGTTGTCATAAATATATATGTCTTTTTTAATGGGGTGTATAGTACCGCTGCGCATAGTT
TTTCTGTAATTTACAACAGTGCTATTTTCTGGTAGTTCTTCGGAGTGTGTTGCTTTAATTATTAAATTTA
TATAATCAATGAATTTGGGATCGTCGGTTTTGTACAATATGTTGCCGGCATAGTACGCAGCTTCTTCTAG
TTCAATTACACCATTTTTTAGCAGCACCGGATTAACATAACTTTCCAAAATGTTGTACGAACCGTTAAAC
AAAAACAGTTCACCTCCCTTTTCTATACTATTGTCTGCGAGCAGTTGTTTGTTGTTAAAAATAACAGCCA
TTGTAATGAGACGCACAAACTAATATCACAAGCTGCCACCATTTTGTTCGCCCAGGACTCTAGCTATAGT
TCTAGTGGTTGGCTACGTATACTCCGGAATATTAATAGATCATGGAGATAATTAAAATGATAACCATCTC
GCAAATAAATAAGTATTTTACTGTTTTCGTAACAGTTTTGTAATAAAAAAACCTATAAAT
Features (pLannotate 1.2.2; 17 found; start..end, strand, type, name):
     60..77      +  CDS            7xHis (fragment): 6xHis affinity tag
    222..524     +  CDS            ccdB: CCDB_ECOLI - Also known as G, letB, letD. Experimental evidence at protein level: Swiss-Prot protein existence level 1. Toxic component of a type II toxin-antitoxin (TA) system, functioning in plasmid maintainence. Responsible for the post- segregational killing (PSK) of plasmid-free cells, also referred to as a plasmid addiction system. Half-life of over 2 hours. Cell killing by CcdB is accompanied by filamentation, defects in chromosome and plasmid segregation, defects in cell division, formation of anucleate cells, decreased DNA synthesis and plasmid loss. Interferes with the activity of DN
    595..1314    +  CDS            EGFP: the original enhanced GFP (Yang et al., 1996) mammalian codon-optimized
   1341..1424    +  CDS            large T antigen (fragment): large T antigen from SV40 (simian virus 40)
   1447..1581    +  polyA_signal   SV40 poly(A) signal: SV40 polyadenylation signal
   1654..2026    +  3'UTR          polyhedrin 3' UTR: 3' UTR from the Autographa californica nucleopolyhedrovirus polyhedrin gene (Suzuki et al., 2006)
   2286..2333    -  CDS            lacI (fragment): lac repressor; lacI; The lac repressor binds to the lac operator to inhibit transcription in E. coli. This inhibition can be relieved by adding lactose or isopropyl-β-D-thiogalactopyranoside (IPTG).
   2370..2410    -  rep_origin     RSF ori (fragment): Plasmids containing the RSF 1030 origin of replication can be propagated in E. coli cells that contain additional plasmids with compatible origins.
   2488..3076    -  rep_origin     ori: high-copy-number ColE1/pMB1/pBR322/pUC origin of replication
   3247..4107    -  CDS            AmpR: β-lactamase; bla; confers resistance to ampicillin, carbenicillin, and related antibiotics
   4108..4212    -  promoter       AmpR promoter: bla
   4238..4369    -  rep_origin     M13 ori (fragment): M13 bacteriophage origin of replication; arrow indicates direction of (+) strand synthesis
   4390..4546    -  CDS            lacZα (fragment): LacZα fragment of β-galactosidase; lacZ fragment
   4555..4573    +  promoter       T7 promoter: promoter for bacteriophage T7 RNA polymerase
   4676..5305    +  CDS            LEF-2: LEF2_NPVAC - Experimental evidence at protein level: Swiss-Prot protein existence level 1. Plays an essential role in viral DNA replication. Does not seem to participate in the initiation step but is rather important for the amplification of DNA. Also required for expression from the vp39 and polh promoters. From Autographa californica nuclear polyhedrosis virus (AcMNPV).
   5346..5951    +  CDS            ORF603: baculovirus ORF603 protein
   6059..6150    +  promoter       polyhedrin promoter: polh from Autographa californica; promoter for the baculovirus polyhedrin gene
