[The description below was written by a language model from this plasmid's Addgene catalogue record and pLannotate feature annotations shown in this document.]
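Description:
pOCC16 is a baculovirus transfer (shuttle) vector built on the pOET1 backbone for insect-cell protein expression. It is designed to recombine with a FlashBac bacmid to generate recombinant baculovirus. In E. coli it replicates from a high-copy ColE1/pUC-type origin and is selected with ampicillin through the β-lactamase gene. Because the empty vector carries the toxic ccdB gene, it is maintained in a ccdB-tolerant strain such as DB3.1. The annotation also picks up short fragments of lacI, lacZα, M13 and RSF origins and a T7 promoter, which appear to be backbone remnants rather than functional parts of the design.

The expression cassette is driven by the very late AcMNPV polyhedrin (polH) promoter. It reads NcoI–HIS6–3C protease site–NotI–ccdB–AscI–EGFP–stop–HindIII. A gene of interest is cloned between NotI and AscI, displacing ccdB so that non-recombinant plasmids are counter-selected in ordinary E. coli strains. The resulting protein carries an N-terminal six-histidine tag for affinity purification, removable with 3C protease, and a C-terminal EGFP fusion that allows expression to be followed by fluorescence. Downstream lie an SV40 polyadenylation signal and the polyhedrin 3′ UTR. On the upstream side, the LEF-2 and ORF603 sequences provide baculoviral flanking homology, consistent with recombination into the polyhedrin locus of the bacmid.

The two sequence records, an NGS result and the depositor's sequence, differ by one nucleotide in length and in their start coordinate, but they show the same feature set and order. The vector belongs to a modular baculovirus series offering different tag combinations for recombinant protein production.
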