Addgene plasmid #118870: pOCC16
Purpose: shuttle vector for baculovirus production, using FlashBac bacmid; for recombinant protein with N-terminal HIS6 tag, cleavable with 3C, and C-terminal EGFP
Depositing lab: Marc Bickle & PEPC MPI CBG. Depositing organization: Max Planck Institute of Molecular Cell Biology and Genetics. Publication: FlexiBAC: a versatile, open-source baculovirus vector system for protein expression, secretion, and proteolytic processing. Lemaitre RP, Bogdanova A, Borgonovo B, Woodruff JB, Drechsel DN. BMC Biotechnol. 2019 Mar 29;19(1):20. doi: 10.1186/s12896-019-0512-z. PubMed 30925874.
Backbone
  Vector backbone: pOET1
  Backbone size w/o insert (bp): 4900
  Vector type: Insect Expression
Growth in bacteria
  Bacterial resistance: Ampicillin, 100 μg/mL
  Growth temperature: 37°C
  Growth strain: DB3.1
  Copy number: High Copy
Gene/Insert
  Gene/Insert name: NcoI-HIS6-3C--NotI-ccdB-AscI-EGFP-stop-HindIII cassette
  Promoter: polH
  Tag / fusion protein: HIS6, cleavable with 3C protease (N terminal on backbone); EGFP (C terminal on backbone)
  Cloning method: Restriction Enzyme; 5′ cloning site NotI (unknown if destroyed); 3′ cloning site AscI (unknown if destroyed)
Terms and licenses: Academic/Nonprofit Terms; Industry Terms: Not Available to Industry
How to cite: pOCC16 was a gift from Marc Bickle & PEPC MPI CBG (Addgene plasmid # 118870 ; http://n2t.net/addgene:118870 ; RRID:Addgene_118870)
